>Addgene plasmid #84414 | TOPO-BC20 | addgene full sequence | sequence record 163349 | Addgene assembled sequence
AGCGCCCAATACGCAAACCGCCTCTCCCCGCGCGTTGGCCGATTCATTAATGCAGCTGGCACGACAGGTT
TCCCGACTGGAAAGCGGGCAGTGAGCGCAACGCAATTAATGTGAGTTAGCTCACTCATTAGGCACCCCAG
GCTTTACACTTTATGCTTCCGGCTCGTATGTTGTGTGGAATTGTGAGCGGATAACAATTTCACACAGGAA
ACAGCTATGACCATGATTACGCCAAGCTATTTAGGTGACACTATAGAATACTCAAGCTATGCATCAAGCT
TGGTACCGAGCTCGGATCCACTAGTAACGGCCGCCAGTGTGCTGGAATTCGCCCTTGTAAGCAGTGGGTT
CTCTAGGCTTAAAGATCGGAAGAGCGGTTCAGCAGGAATGCCGAGACCGATCTCGTATGCCGTCTTCTGC
TTAAGGGCGAATTCTGCAGATATCCATCACACTGGCGGCCGCTCGAGCATGCATCTAGAGGGCCCAATTC
GCCCTATAGTGAGTCGTATTACAATTCACTGGCCGTCGTTTTACAACGTCGTGACTGGGAAAACCCTGGC
GTTACCCAACTTAATCGCCTTGCAGCACATCCCCCTTTCGCCAGCTGGCGTAATAGCGAAGAGGCCCGCA
CCGATCGCCCTTCCCAACAGTTGCGCAGCCTGAATGGCGAATGG
[124 nt withheld, positions 675-798]
C
[91 nt withheld, positions 800-890]
A
[49 nt withheld, positions 892-940]
CCTTTGACGTTGGAGTCCACGTTCTTT
[37 nt withheld, positions 968-1004]
ACCCTATCTCGGTCTATTCTTTTGATTTATAAGGGATTTTGCCGATTTCGGCCTATTGGTTAAAAAATGA
GCTGATTTAACAAAAATTTAACGCGAATTTTAACAAAATTCAGGGCGCAAGGGCTGCTAAAGGAAGCGGA
ACACGTAGAAAGCCAGTCCGCAGAAACGGTGCTGACCCCGGATGAATGTCAGCTACTGGGCTATCTGGAC
AAGGGAAAACGCAAGCGCAAAGAGAAAGCAGGTAGCTTGCAGTGGGCTTACATGGCGATAGCTAGACTGG
GCGGTTTTATGGACAGCAAGCGAACCGGAATTGCCAGCTGGGGCGCCCTCTGGTAAGGTTGGGAAGCCCT
GCAAAGTAAACTGGATGGCTTTCTTGCCGCCAAGGATCTGATGGCGCAGGGGATCAAGATCTGATCAAGA
GACAGGATGAGGATCGTTTCGCATGATTGAACAAGATGGATTGCACGCAGGTTCTCCGGCCGCTTGGGTG
GAGAGGCTATTCGGCTATGACTGGGCACAACAGACAATCGGCTGCTCTGATGCCGCCGTGTTCCGGCTGT
CAGCGCAGGGGCGCCCGGTTCTTTTTGTCAAGACCGACCTGTCCGGTGCCCTGAATGAACTGCAGGACGA
GGCAGCGCGGCTATCGTGGCTGGCCACGACGGGCGTTCCTTGCGCAGCTGTGCTCGACGTTGTCACTGAA
GCGGGAAGGGACTGGCTGCTATTGGGCGAAGTGCCGGGGCAGGATCTCCTGTCATCCCACCTTGCTCCTG
CCGAGAAAGTATCCATCATGGCTGATGCAATGCGGCGGCTGCATACGCTTGATCCGGCTACCTGCCCATT
CGACCACCAAGCGAAACATCGCATCGAGCGAGCACGTACTCGGATGGAAGCCGGTCTTGTCGATCAGGAT
GATCTGGACGAAGAGCATCAGGGGCTCGCGCCAGCCGAACTGTTCGCCAGGCTCAAGGCGCGCATGCCCG
ACGGCGAGGATCTCGTCGTGACCCATGGCGATGCCTGCTTGCCGAATATCATGGTGGAAAATGGCCGCTT
TTCTGGATTCATCGACTGTGGCCGGCTGGGTGTGGCGGACCGCTATCAGGACATAGCGTTGGCTACCCGT
GATATTGCTGAAGAGCTTGGCGGCGAATGGGCTGACCGCTTCCTCGTGCTTTACGGTATCGCCGCTCCCG
ATTCGCAGCGCATCGCCTTCTATCGCCTTCTTGACGAGTTCTTCTGAATTGAAAAAGGAAGAGTATGAGT
ATTCAACATTTCCGTGTCGCCCTTATTCCCTTTTTTGCGGCATTTTGCCTTCCTGTTTTTGCTCACCCAG
AAACGCTGGTGAAAGTAAAAGATGCTGAAGATCAGTTGGGTGCACGAGTGGGTTACATCGAACTGGATCT
CAACAGCGGTAAGATCCTTGAGAGTTTTCGCCCCGAAGAACGTTTTCCAATGATGAGCACTTTTAAAGTT
CTGCTATGTGGCGCGGTATTATCCCGTATTGACGCCGGGCAAGAGCAACTCGGTCGCCGCATACACTATT
CTCAGAATGACTTGGTTGAGTACTCACCAGTCACAGAAAAGCATCTTACGGATGGCATGACAGTAAGAGA
ATTATGCAGTGCTGCCATAACCATGAGTGATAACACTGCGGCCAACTTACTTCTGACAACGATCGGAGGA
CCGAAGGAGCTAACCGCTTTTTTGCACAACATGGGGGATCATGTAACTCGCCTTGATCGTTGGGAACCGG
AGCTGAATGAAGCCATACCAAACGACGAGCGTGACACCACGATGCCTGTAGCAATGGCAACAACGTTGCG
CAAACTATTAACTGGCGAACTACTTACTCTAGCTTCCCGGCAACAATTAATAGACTGGATGGAGGCGGAT
AAAGTTGCAGGACCACTTCTGCGCTCGGCCCTTCCGGCTGGCTGGTTTATTGCTGATAAATCTGGAGCCG
GTGAGCGTGGGTCTCGCGGTATCATTGCAGCACTGGGGCCAGATGGTAAGCCCTCCCGTATCGTAGTTAT
CTACACGACGGGGAGTCAGGCAACTATGGATGAACGAAATAGACAGATCGCTGAGATAGGTGCCTCACTG
ATTAAGCATTGGTAACTGTCAGACCAAGTTTACTCATATATACTTTAGATTGATTTAAAACTTCATTTTT
AATTTAAAAGGATCTAGGTGAAGATCCTTTTTGATAATCTCATGACCAAAATCCCTTAACGTGAGTTTTC
GTTCCACTGAGCGTCAGACCCCGTAGAAAAGATCAAAGGATCTTCTTGAGATCCTTTTTTTCTGCGCGTA
ATCTGCTGCTTGCAAACAAAAAAACCACCGCTACCAGCGGTGGTTTGTTTGCCGGATCAAGAGCTACCAA
CTCTTTTTCCGAAGGTAACTGGCTTCAGCAGAGCGCAGATACCAAATACTGTTCTTCTAGTGTAGCCGTA
GTTAGGCCACCACTTCAAGAACTCTGTAGCACCGCCTACATACCTCGCTCTGCTAATCCTGTTACCAGTG
GCTGCTGCCAGTGGCGATAAGTCGTGTCTTACCGGGTTGGACTCAAGACGATAGTTACCGGATAAGGCGC
AGCGGTCGGGCTGAACGGGGGGTTCGTGCACACAGCCCAGCTTGGAGCGAACGACCTACACCGAACTGAG
ATACCTACAGCGTGAGCTATGAGAAAGCGCCACGCTTCCCGAAGGGAGAAAGGCGGACAGGTATCCGGTA
AGCGGCAGGGTCGGAACAGGAGAGCGCACGAGGGAGCTTCCAGGGGGAAACGCCTGGTATCTTTATAGTC
CTGTCGGGTTTCGCCACCTCTGACTTGAGCGTCGATTTTTGTGATGCTCGTCAGGGGGGCGGAGCCTATG
GAAAAACGCCAGCAACGCGGCCTTTTTACGGTTCCTGGCCTTTTGCTGGCCTTTTGCTCACATGTTCTTT
CCTGCGTTATCCCCTGATTCTGTGGATAACCGTATTACCGCCTTTGAGTGAGCTGATACCGCTCGCCGCA
GCCGAACGACCGAGCGCAGCGAGTCAGTGAGCGAGGAAGCGGAAG
Features (pLannotate 1.2.2; 13 found; start..end, strand, type, name):
      2..94      +  CDS            lacI (fragment): lac repressor; lacI; The lac repressor binds to the lac operator to inhibit transcription in E. coli. This inhibition can be relieved by adding lactose or isopropyl-β-D-thiogalactopyranoside (IPTG).
    107..128     +  protein_bind   CAP binding site: CAP binding activates transcription in the presence of cAMP. E. coli catabolite activator protein
    143..173     +  promoter       lac promoter: promoter for the E. coli lac operon
    181..197     +  protein_bind   lac operator: The lac repressor binds to the lac operator to inhibit transcription in E. coli. This inhibition can be relieved by adding lactose or isopropyl-β-D-thiogalactopyranoside (IPTG). lac repressor encoded by lacI
    239..257     +  promoter       SP6 promoter: promoter for bacteriophage SP6 RNA polymerase
    493..511     -  promoter       T7 promoter: promoter for bacteriophage T7 RNA polymerase
    514..671     +  CDS            lacZα (fragment): LacZα fragment of β-galactosidase; lacZ fragment
    675..1103    +  rep_origin     f1 ori (sequence partly withheld): f1 bacteriophage origin of replication; arrow indicates direction of (+) strand synthesis
   1116..1415    +  CDS            tnpA (fragment): TN5P_ECOLX - Also known as tnp. Experimental evidence at protein level: Swiss-Prot protein existence level 1. Mediates transposition of transposon Tn5 by a 'cut and paste' mechanism. First, the monomeric transposase binds the 19 bp inverted DNA repeats flanking the transposon. Then, dimerization of the DNA- bound transposase creates a synaptic DNA complex. After nicking of the first DNA strand, excision of the transposon proceeds through a series of intermediates. The transposase then mediates the insertion of the transposon at a new site by strand transfer. The activity of the wild- type tran
   1447..2238    +  CDS            neo: KKA2_KLEPN - Also known as kan, nptII. Experimental evidence at protein level: Swiss-Prot protein existence level 1. Resistance to kanamycin, neomycin, paromomycin, ribostamycin, butirosin and gentamicin B. From Klebsiella pneumoniae.
   2242..2258    +  promoter       AmpR promoter (fragment): bla
   2259..3119    +  CDS            AmpR: β-lactamase; bla; confers resistance to ampicillin, carbenicillin, and related antibiotics
   3290..3878    +  rep_origin     ori: high-copy-number ColE1/pMB1/pBR322/pUC origin of replication
