[The description below was written by a language model from this plasmid's Addgene catalogue record and pLannotate feature annotations shown in this document.]
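Description:
TOPO-BC20 is a small bacterial cloning plasmid (about 4.1 kb) built on the commercial pCRII-TOPO backbone and classified as a barcoding plasmid. It is one member of the FREQ-Seq-Squared kit, a set of plasmids that serve as sources of Illumina barcodes for sequencing-based quantification of allele frequencies. It is maintained in E. coli at high copy through a ColE1/pUC-type origin and is selected with ampicillin via the β-lactamase gene. The annotated sequence also contains a neo (kanamycin/neomycin phosphotransferase) coding sequence preceded by a Tn5 transposase fragment, a normal part of this backbone, so a second resistance marker is present even though the catalogue lists only ampicillin. An f1 origin is also present, which in principle permits single-stranded DNA production with helper phage.

The payload is an 86 bp synthetic insert named BC20, introduced by TOPO cloning into the site within the lacZα region. The feature table does not annotate the insert itself, but its position can be inferred from the gap between the flanking SP6 and T7 promoters, which face inward and double as the sequencing primer sites. Upstream lie the CAP binding site, lac promoter and lac operator, with lacZα fragments remaining on the far side of the cloning site, reflecting the backbone's blue/white screening design. The insert is not a protein-coding gene, and the SP6/T7 entry under promoter describes the backbone context rather than an intended expression system. The record does not detail the internal layout of the barcode element or how it is transferred onto amplicons; it states only that the plasmid encodes Illumina barcodes for combinatorial, high-throughput allele-frequency sequencing.
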