Addgene plasmid #84414: TOPO-BC20
Purpose: Encodes illumina barcodes for allele frequency sequencing (FREQ-Seq-Squared)
Depositing lab: J.J. Emerson. Depositing organization: University of California, Irvine. Publication: FREQ-Seq2: a method for precise high-throughput combinatorial quantification of allele frequencies. Zhao R, Lukacsovich T, Gaut R, Emerson JJ. G3 (Bethesda). 2023 Sep 30;13(10):jkad162. doi: 10.1093/g3journal/jkad162. PubMed 37494033.
Backbone
  Vector backbone: pCRII-TOPO
  Backbone manufacturer: Thermo Fisher Scientific
  Vector type: Barcoding plasmids
Growth in bacteria
  Bacterial resistance: Ampicillin, 100 μg/mL
  Growth temperature: 37°C
  Growth strain: DH5alpha
  Copy number: High Copy
Gene/Insert
  Gene/Insert name: BC20
  Species: Synthetic
  Insert size (bp): 86
  Promoter: SP6/T7
  Cloning method: TOPO Cloning
  Sequencing primers: 5′ T7; 3′ SP6
Terms and licenses: Academic/Nonprofit Terms; Industry Terms: Not Available to Industry
Depositor comments: This plasmid is part of the FREQ-Seq-Squared kit. See Addgene's kit collection page for more details: https://www.addgene.org/kits/
How to cite: TOPO-BC20 was a gift from J.J. Emerson (Addgene plasmid # 84414 ; http://n2t.net/addgene:84414 ; RRID:Addgene_84414)
