>Addgene plasmid #84414 | TOPO-BC20 | depositor partial sequence | sequence record 161020 | Primer and barcode sequence
GTAAGCAGTGGGTTCTCTAGGCTTAAAGATCGGAAGAGCGGTTC
