>Addgene plasmid #84414 | TOPO-BC20 | addgene partial sequence | sequence record 163348 | F1ori-R 5'-AGGGAAGAAAGCGAAAGGAG-3'
[67 nt withheld, positions 1-67]
CCATTCGCCATTCAGGCTGCGCAACTGTTGGGAAGGGCGATCGGTGCGGGCCTCTTCGCTATTACGCCAG
CTGGCGAAAGGGGGATGTGCTGCAAGGCGATTAAGTTGGGTAACGCCAGGGTTTTCCCAGTCACGACGTT
GTAAAACGACGGCCAGTGAATTGTAATACGACTCACTATAGGGCGAATTGGGCCCTCTAGATGCATGCTC
GAGCGGCCGCCAGTGTGATGGATATCTGCAGAATTCGCCCTTAAGCAGAAGACGGCATACGAGATCGGTC
TCGGCATTCCTGCTGAACCGCTCTTCCGATCTTTAAGCCTAGAGAACCCACTGCTTACAAGGGCGAATTC
CAGCACACTGGCGGCCGTTACTAGTGGATCCGAGCTCGGTACCAAGCTTGATGCATAGCTTGAGTATTCT
ATAGTGTCACCTAAATAGCTTGGCGTAATCATGGTCATAGCTGTTTCCTGTGTGAAATTGTTATCCGCTC
ACAATTCCACACAACATACGAGCCGGAAGCATAAAGTGTAAAGCCTGGGGTGCCTAATGAGTGAGCTAAC
TCACATTAATTGCGTTGCGCTCACTGCCCGCTTTCCAGTCGGGAAACCTGTCGTGCCAGCTGCATTAATG
AATCGGCCAACGCGCGGGGAGAGGCGGTTTGCGTATTGGGCGCTCTTCCGCTTCCTCGCTCACTGACTCG
CTGCGCTCGGTCGTTCGGCTGCGGCGAGCGGTATCAGCTCACTCAAAGGCGGTAATACGGTTATCC
